Addgene plasmid #113991: pOGG024
Purpose: (Empty Backbone) Level 1 golden gate cloning vector for medium copy number free-living expression
Depositing lab: Philip Poole. Depositing organization: University of Oxford. Publication: A Bacterial Expression Vector Archive (BEVA) for Flexible Modular Assembly of Golden Gate-Compatible Vectors. Geddes BA, Mendoza-Suarez MA, Poole PS. Front Microbiol. 2019 Jan 14;9:3345. doi: 10.3389/fmicb.2018.03345. eCollection 2018. PubMed 30692983.
Backbone
  Vector backbone: pL1V-Lv1-gent-pBBR1-ELT3
  Vector type: Bacterial Expression
Growth in bacteria
  Bacterial resistance: Gentamicin, 10 μg/mL
  Growth temperature: 37°C
  Growth strain: DH5alpha
  Copy number: High Copy
Gene/Insert
  Gene/Insert name: None
  Mutation: Domesticated for Golden Gate cloning
Terms and licenses: Academic/Nonprofit Terms; Industry Terms: Not Available to Industry
Depositor comments: pL1V-Lv1-gent-pBBR1-ELT3. Please visit https://www.biorxiv.org/content/early/2018/08/16/392423 for bioRxiv preprint.
How to cite: pOGG024 was a gift from Philip Poole (Addgene plasmid # 113991 ; http://n2t.net/addgene:113991 ; RRID:Addgene_113991)
