[The description below was written by a language model from this plasmid's Addgene catalogue record and pLannotate feature annotations shown in this document.]
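Description:
pOGG024 is an empty Level 1 Golden Gate destination vector from the Bacterial Expression Vector Archive (BEVA), a modular set of Golden Gate-compatible plasmids for bacteria. Its systematic name, pL1V-Lv1-gent-pBBR1-ELT3, summarises its modules: a Level 1 cloning site, a gentamicin resistance marker and a pBBR1 replicon. The roughly 3.4 kb plasmid replicates from the pBBR1 oriV together with its cognate Rep protein, a broad-host-range system originally from Bordetella bronchiseptica that allows maintenance in E. coli and many other Gram-negative bacteria. Selection is provided by the aacC1 gentamicin acetyltransferase gene driven by the class 1 integron Pc promoter. An IncP oriT lets the plasmid be mobilised by conjugation from a suitable donor strain into recipient hosts; a fragment of the pBR322 bom region is also annotated. The stated purpose describes medium copy number, whereas the catalogue copy-number field lists high copy, so the record is not fully consistent on this point.

The cloning region is a lac promoter/operator and CAP binding site driving a lacZα fragment with a pUC-type multiple cloning site. In Golden Gate vectors of this kind, such a cassette usually serves as a blue/white screening dropout that is replaced by the assembled parts, although the Type IIS sites themselves are not annotated in the feature table. The region is flanked by the rrnB T1 and lambda t0 terminators, which insulate it from neighbouring transcription. The backbone was domesticated for Golden Gate cloning and carries no insert. It is intended for assembling promoter, gene and terminator modules into transcription units for expression in free-living bacteria.
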