Features (pLannotate 1.2.2; 14 found; start..end, strand, type, name):
     18..74      -  misc_feature   MCS: pUC18/19 multiple cloning site
     71..228     +  CDS            lacZα (fragment): LacZα fragment of β-galactosidase; lacZ fragment
    234..333     -  misc_feature   bom (fragment): basis of mobility region from pBR322
    429..523     +  terminator     lambda t0 terminator: transcription terminator from phage lambda
    532..560     +  promoter       Pc promoter: intI1 (promoter lies within the coding sequence); class 1 integron promoter
    749..1282    +  CDS            GmR: gentamycin acetyltransferase; aacC1; confers resistance to gentamycin
   1476..1584    +  oriT           oriT: incP origin of transfer
   1595..2257    -  CDS            pBBR1 Rep: replication protein for the broad-host-range plasmid pBBR1 from Bordetella bronchiseptica
   2258..3029    -  rep_origin     pBBR1 oriV: replication origin of the broad-host-range plasmid pBBR1 from Bordetella bronchiseptica; requires the pBBR1 Rep protein for replication
   3134..3220    -  terminator     rrnB T1 terminator: Escherichia coli rrnB; transcription terminator T1 from the E. coli rrnB gene
   3253..3295    +  CDS            lacI (fragment): lac repressor; lacI; The lac repressor binds to the lac operator to inhibit transcription in E. coli. This inhibition can be relieved by adding lactose or isopropyl-β-D-thiogalactopyranoside (IPTG).
   3308..3329    +  protein_bind   CAP binding site: CAP binding activates transcription in the presence of cAMP. E. coli catabolite activator protein
   3344..3374    +  promoter       lac promoter: promoter for the E. coli lac operon
   3382..3398    +  protein_bind   lac operator: The lac repressor binds to the lac operator to inhibit transcription in E. coli. This inhibition can be relieved by adding lactose or isopropyl-β-D-thiogalactopyranoside (IPTG). lac repressor encoded by lacI
>Addgene plasmid #113991 | pOGG024 | addgene full sequence | sequence record 224278 | Addgene NGS Result
ATGACCATGATTACGCCAAGCTTGCATGCCTGCAGGTCGACTCTAGAGGATCCCCGGGTACCGAGCTCGA
ATTCACTGGCCGTCGTTTTACAACGTCGTGACTGGGAAAACCCTGGCGTTACCCAACTTAATCGCCTTGC
AGCACATCCCCCTTTCGCCAGCTGGCGTAATAGCGAAGAGGCCCGCACCGATCGCCCTTCCCAACAGTTG
CGCAGCCTGAATGGCGAATGGCGCCTGATGCGGTATTTTCTCCTTACGCATCTGTGCGGTATTTCACACC
GCATATGGTGCACTCTCAGTACAATCTGCTCTGATGCCGCATAGTTAAGCCAGCCCCGACACCCGCCAAC
ACCCGCTGACGCGCCCTGACGGGCTTGTCTGCTCCCGGCATCCGCTTACAGACAAGCTGTGACGGTCTCA
CGCTCTTGGACTCCTGTTGATAGATCCAGTAATGACCTCAGAACTCCATCTGGATTTGTTCAGAACGCTC
GGTTGCCGCCGGGCGTTTTTTATTGGTGAGAATCCAGGCAATTGACATAAGCCTGTTCGGTTCGTAAACT
GTAATGCAAGTAGCGTATGCGCTCACGCAACTGGTCCAGAACCTTGACCGAACGCAGCGGTGGTAACGGC
GCAGTGGCGGTTTTCATGGCTTGTTATGACTGTTTTTTTGTACAGCCTATGCCTCGGGCATCCAAGCAGC
AAGCGCGTTACGCCGTGGGTCGATGTTTGATGTTATGGAGCAGCAACGATGTTACGCAGCAGCAACGATG
TTACGCAGCAGGGCAGTCGCCCTAAAACAAAGTTAGGTGGCTCAAGTATGGGCATCATTCGCACATGTAG
GCTCGGCCCTGACCAAGTCAAATCCATGCGGGCTGCTCTTGATCTTTTCGGTCGTGAGTTCGGCGACGTA
GCCACCTACTCCCAACATCAGCCGGACTCCGATTACCTCGGGAACTTGCTCCGTAGTAAGACATTCATCG
CGCTTGCTGCCTTCGACCAAGAAGCGGTTGTTGGCGCTCTCGCGGCTTACGTTCTGCCCAAGTTTGAGCA
GCCGCGTAGTGAGATCTATATCTATGATCTCGCAGTCTCCGGAGAGCACCGGAGGCAGGGCATTGCCACC
GCGCTCATCAATCTCCTCAAGCATGAGGCCAACGCGCTTGGTGCTTATGTGATCTACGTGCAAGCAGATT
ACGGTGACGATCCCGCAGTGGCTCTCTATACAAAGTTGGGCATACGGGAAGAAGTGATGCACTTTGATAT
CGACCCAAGTACCGCCACCTAACAATTCGTTCAAGCCGAGATCGGCTTCCCGGCCGCGGAGTTGTTCGGT
AAATTGACTACTTTTCCGCTGCATAACCCTGCTTCGGGGTCATTATAGCGATTTTTTCGGTATATCCATC
CTTTTTCGCACGATATACAGGATTTTGCCAAAGGGTTCGTGTAGACTTTCCTTGGTGTATCCAACGGCGT
CAGCCGGGCAGGATAGGTGAAGTAGGCCCACCCGCGAGCGGGTGTTCCTTCTTCACTGTCCCTTATTCGC
ACCTGGCGGTGCTCAACGGGAATCCTGCTCTGCGAGGCTGGCCGTAGGCCGGCCCTACCGGCGCGGCAGC
GTTACCCGTGTCGGCGGCTCCAACGGCTCGCCATCGTCCAGAAAACACGGCTCATCGGGCATCGGCAGGC
GCTGCTGCCCGCGCCGTTCCCATTCCTCCGTTTCGGTCAAGGCTGGCAGGTCTGGTTCCATGCCCGGAAT
GCCGGGCTGGCTGGGCGGCTCCTCGCCGGGGCCGGTCGGTAGTTGCTGCTCGCCCGGATACAGGGTCGGG
ATGCGGCGCAGGTCGCCATGCCCCAACAGCGATTCGTCCTGGTCGTCGTGATCAACCACCACGGCGGCAC
TGAACACCGACAGGCGCAACTGGTCGCGGGGCTGGCCCCACGCCACGCGGTCATTGACCACGTAGGCCGA
CACGGTGCCGGGGCCGTTGAGCTTCACGACGGAGATCCAGCGCTCGGCCACCAAGTCCTTGACTGCGTAT
TGGACCGTCCGCAAAGAACGTCCGATGAGCTTGGAAAGAGTCTTTTGGCTGACCACCACGGCGTTCTGGT
GGCCCATCTGCGCGACGAGGTGATGCAGCAGCATTGCCGCCGTGGGTTTCCTCGCAATAAGCCCGGCCCA
CGCCTCATGCGCTTTGCGTTCCGTTTGGACCCAGTGACCGGGCTTGTTCTTGGCTTGAATGCCGATTTCT
CTGGACTGCGTGGCCATGCTTATCTCCATGCGGTAGGGGTGCCGCACGGTTGCGGCACCATGCGCAATCA
GCTGCAACTTTTCGGCAGCGCGACAACAATTATGCGTTGCGTAAAAGTGGCAGTCAATTACAGATTTTCT
TTAACCTACGCAATGAGCTATTGCGGGGGGTGCCGCAATGAGCTGTTGCGTACCCCCCTTTTTTAAGTTG
TTGATTTTTAAGTCTTTCGCATTTCGCCCTATATCTAGTTCTTTGGTGCCCAAAGAAGGGCACCCCTGCG
GGGTTCCCCCACGCCTTCGGCGCGGCTCCCCCTCCGGCAAAAAGTGGCCCCTCCGGGGCTTGTTGATCGA
CTGCGCGGCCTTCGGCCTTGCCCAAGGTGGCGCTGCCCCCTTGGAACCCCCGCACTCGCCGCCGTGAGGC
TCGGGGGGCAGGCGGGCGGGCTTCGCCCTTCGACTGCCCCCACTCGCATAGGCTTGGGTCGTTCCAGGCG
CGTCAAGGCCAAGCCGCTGCGCGGTCGCTGCGCGAGCCTTGACCCGCCTTCCTCTTGGTGTCCAACCGGC
AAGCGAAGCGCGCAGGCCGCAGGCCGGAGGCTTTTCCCCAGAGAAAATTAAAAAAATTGATGGGGCAAGG
CCGCAGGCCGCGCAGTTGGAGCCGGTGGGTATGTGGTCGAAGGCTGGGTAGCCGGTGGGCAATCCCTGTG
GTCAAGCTCGTGGGCAGGCGCAGCCTGTCCATCAGCTTGTCCAGCAGGGTTGTCCACGGGCCGAGCGAAG
CGAGCCAGCCGGTGGCCGCTCGCGGCCATCGTCCACATATCCACGGGCTGGCAAGGGAGCGCAGCGACCG
CGCAGGGCGAAGCCCGGAGAGCAAGCCCGTAGGGGGTTACTCTAGGGCGGCGGATTTGTCCTACTCAGGA
GAGCGTTCACCGACAAACAACAGATAAAACGAAAGGCCCAGTCTTTCGACTGAGCCTTTCGTTTTATTTG
ATGCCTGCCGAATTCGGATCCGGAGTGAGACCGCAGCTGGCACGACAGGTTTGCCGACTGGAAAGCGGGC
AGTGAGCGCAACGCAATTAATGTGAGTTAGCTCACTCATTAGGCACCCCAGGCTTTACACTTTATGCTTC
CGGCTCGTATGTTGTGTGGAATTGTGAGCGGATAACAATTTCACACAGGAAACAGCT
